Addgene plasmid #114799: PRK7 J12_pECIA14
Purpose: Prey vector PRK7 J12_pECIA14 should be used with bait vector PRK7 J12_pECIA2.
Depositing lab: Youssef Belkhadir. Depositing organization: Gregor Mendel Institute of Molecular Plant Biology. Publication: An extracellular network of Arabidopsis leucine-rich repeat receptor kinases. Smakowska-Luzan E, Mott GA, Parys K, Stegmann M, Howton TC, Layeghifard M, Neuhold J, Lehner A, Kong J, Grunwald K, Weinberger N, Satbhai SB, Mayer D, Busch W, Madalinski M, Stolt-Bergner P, Provart NJ, Mukhtar MS, Zipfel C, Desveaux D, Guttman DS, Belkhadir Y. Nature. 2018 Jan 18;553(7688):342-346. doi: 10.1038/nature25184. Epub 2018 Jan 10. PubMed 29320478.
Backbone
  Vector backbone: pECIA14
  Backbone manufacturer: Chris Garcia (Addgene plasmid # 47051)
  Vector type: Insect Expression
Growth in bacteria
  Bacterial resistance: Ampicillin, 100 μg/mL
  Growth temperature: 37°C
  Growth strain: DH5alpha
  Copy number: High Copy
Gene/Insert
  Gene/Insert name: AT4G31250
  Species: A. thaliana (mustard weed)
  Entrez Gene: AT4G31250 (a.k.a. AT4G31250, F8F16.70, F8F16_70)
  Promoter: Metallothionein (Copper-Inducible)
  Cloning method: Ligation Independent Cloning
Terms and licenses: Academic/Nonprofit Terms; Industry Terms: Not Available to Industry
Depositor comments: Plasmid for secreted expression in Drosophila cell culture by induction via CuSO4. Insert is an extracellular domain of indicated LRR-RK, C-terminally tagged with Pentameric rat COMP helix, Alkaline Phosphatase (human, placental), Flag, and hexahistidine tags. Insert Protein Sequence: GDADALLKFKSSLVNASSLGGWDSGEPPCSGDKGSDSKWKGVMCSNGSVFALRLENMSLSGELDVQALGSIRGLKSISFMRNHFEGKIPRGIDGLVSLAHLYLAHNQFTGEIDGDLFSGMKALLKVHLEGNRFSGEIPESLGKLPKLTELNLEDNMFTGKIPAFKQKNLVTVNVANNQLEGRIPLTLGLMNITFFSGNKGLCGAPLLPCRYTR
How to cite: PRK7 J12_pECIA14 was a gift from Youssef Belkhadir (Addgene plasmid # 114799 ; http://n2t.net/addgene:114799 ; RRID:Addgene_114799)
