[The description below was written by a language model from this plasmid's Addgene catalogue record and pLannotate feature annotations shown in this document.]
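Description:
PRK7 J12_pECIA14 is an insect-cell expression plasmid built on the pECIA14 backbone for secreted protein production in Drosophila cell culture. It is maintained in E. coli as a high-copy plasmid through a ColE1/pUC-type origin and selected with ampicillin via the β-lactamase gene. The remaining bacterial elements annotated in the table (lac promoter/operator, and fragments of lacZα, lacI, rop and bom) are backbone remnants with no role in the expression cassette.

The payload is the extracellular domain of the Arabidopsis thaliana leucine-rich repeat receptor kinase encoded by AT4G31250 (PRK7), inserted by ligation-independent cloning. Transcription is driven by the Drosophila metallothionein promoter, which is induced by copper sulfate, and a Drosophila BiP signal sequence at the N-terminus directs the product into the secretory pathway. Downstream of the ectodomain, the reading frame continues into the pentamerising coiled-coil helix of rat COMP, human placental alkaline phosphatase, a FLAG epitope and a hexahistidine tag. The His tag is stated by the depositor but not separately annotated in the feature table. An SV40 polyadenylation signal follows the cassette, although it is annotated on the opposite strand.

This configuration makes the construct a "prey" for extracellular interaction assays. COMP-mediated pentamerisation raises avidity so that weak ectodomain contacts can be detected, and alkaline phosphatase gives an enzymatic readout of binding. It is intended to be used with the matching bait vector, PRK7 J12_pECIA2, and belongs to a collection used to map the interaction network among Arabidopsis LRR receptor kinase ectodomains.
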