Features (pLannotate 1.2.2; 19 found; start..end, strand, type, name):
     23..449     +  promoter       MT promoter: Drosophila metallothionein promoter
    467..520     +  sig_peptide    BiP signal sequence: Drosophila BiP signal sequence
    479..1159    +  CDS            Y4312_ARATH (fragment): Experimental evidence at protein level: Swiss-Prot protein existence level 1. From Arabidopsis thaliana (Mouse-ear cress).
   1196..1375    +  CDS            Comp (fragment): COMP_RAT - Experimental evidence at protein level: Swiss-Prot protein existence level 1. May play a role in the structural integrity of cartilage via its interaction with other extracellular matrix proteins such as the collagens and fibronectin. Can mediate the interaction of chondrocytes with the cartilage extracellular matrix through interaction with cell surface integrin receptors. Could play a role in the pathogenesis of osteoarthritis. Potent suppressor of apoptosis in both primary chondrocytes and transformed cells. Suppresses apoptosis by blocking the activation of caspase-3 and by indu
   1363..2815    +  CDS            SEAP (fragment): secreted alkaline phosphatase from human placenta The natural enzyme has a C-terminal transmembrane sequence that is replaced by a GPI anchor.
   2852..2881    +  CDS            2xFLAG (fragment): two tandem FLAG® epitope tags
   2987..3121    -  polyA_signal   SV40 poly(A) signal: SV40 polyadenylation signal
   3144..3228    -  CDS            large T antigen (fragment): large T antigen from SV40 (simian virus 40)
   3228..3252    +  misc_feature   MCS (fragment): pUC18/19 multiple cloning site
   3289..3305    -  protein_bind   lac operator: The lac repressor binds to the lac operator to inhibit transcription in E. coli. This inhibition can be relieved by adding lactose or isopropyl-β-D-thiogalactopyranoside (IPTG). lac repressor encoded by lacI
   3313..3343    -  promoter       lac promoter: promoter for the E. coli lac operon
   3358..3379    -  protein_bind   CAP binding site: CAP binding activates transcription in the presence of cAMP. E. coli catabolite activator protein
   3392..3484    -  CDS            lacI (fragment): lac repressor; lacI; The lac repressor binds to the lac operator to inhibit transcription in E. coli. This inhibition can be relieved by adding lactose or isopropyl-β-D-thiogalactopyranoside (IPTG).
   3667..4255    -  rep_origin     ori: high-copy-number ColE1/pMB1/pBR322/pUC origin of replication
   4426..5286    -  CDS            AmpR: β-lactamase; bla; confers resistance to ampicillin, carbenicillin, and related antibiotics
   5287..5391    -  promoter       AmpR promoter: bla
   5486..5521    +  CDS            rop (fragment): Rop protein, which maintains plasmids at low copy number; rop
   5623..5722    +  misc_feature   bom (fragment): basis of mobility region from pBR322
   5728..21      -  CDS            lacZα (fragment) (across the origin): LacZα fragment of β-galactosidase; lacZ fragment
>Addgene plasmid #114799 | PRK7 J12_pECIA14 | addgene full sequence | sequence record 270296 | Addgene NGS Result
GTAAAACGACGGCCAGTGAATTAATTCGTTGCAGGACAGGATGTGGTGCCCGATGTGACTAGCTCTTTGC
TGCAGGCCGTCCTATCCTCTGGTTCCGATAAGAGACCCAGAACTCCGGCCCCCCACCGCCCACCGCCACC
CCCATACATATGTGGTACGCAAGTAAGAGTGCCTGCGCATGCCCCATGTGCCCCACCAAGAGCTTTGCAT
CCCATACAAGTCCCCAAAGTGGAGAACCGAACCAATTCTTCGCGGGCAGAACAAAAGCTTCTGCACACGT
CTCCACTCGAATTTGGAGCCGGCCGGCGTGTGCAAAAGAGGTGAATCGAACGAAAGACCCGTGTGTAAAG
CCGCGTTTCCAAAATGTATAAAACCGAGAGCATCTGGCCAATGTGCATCAGTTGTGGTCAGCAGCAAAAT
CAAGTGAATCATCTCAGTGCAACTAAAGGGGGGATCCGATCTCAATATGAAGTTATGCATATTACTGGCC
GTCGTGGCCTTTGTTGGCCTCTCGCTCGGGGGTGATGCTGATGCTCTATTGAAGTTCAAGTCATCTCTCG
TGAACGCCAGCTCGCTCGGTGGATGGGACTCTGGTGAGCCTCCTTGCTCCGGTGATAAAGGAAGTGACTC
GAAATGGAAAGGAGTGATGTGTTCAAACGGCTCCGTTTTCGCTCTCCGTCTAGAGAACATGAGCCTCTCC
GGTGAGCTTGATGTTCAAGCGCTCGGGTCCATCCGCGGTCTCAAGAGTATCAGCTTTATGCGTAACCATT
TCGAGGGAAAGATCCCTCGTGGAATCGACGGGCTTGTTTCGTTGGCGCATCTTTACCTTGCGCATAACCA
GTTTACCGGTGAGATAGACGGTGATTTGTTCTCCGGGATGAAGGCTCTTCTGAAGGTTCATCTTGAAGGA
AACCGGTTTTCCGGTGAGATTCCGGAGTCGTTAGGGAAATTGCCGAAGCTTACTGAGCTGAATCTTGAGG
ATAATATGTTCACCGGGAAAATACCGGCGTTTAAACAGAAGAATCTCGTCACCGTTAACGTTGCTAACAA
TCAGTTAGAGGGTCGAATTCCGTTAACTCTCGGCCTTATGAACATCACTTTCTTCTCAGGTAACAAGGGG
CTGTGTGGAGCGCCATTGCTTCCGTGCAGATACACTCGTCTGGAGGTGCTGTTCCAGGGACCAAGCGGCA
ATCCCGGCGGCGATCTGGCCCCCCAGATGCTGCGCGAGCTGCAGGAGACCAATGCCGCCCTGCAGGACGT
GCGCGAGCTGCTGCGCCACCGCGTGAAGGAGATCACCTTCCTGAAGAACACCGTGATGGAGTGCGACGCC
TGCGGCATGCAGCCCTCTAGAGGCTCCGGCTCCATCATCCCAGTTGAGGAGGAGAACCCGGACTTCTGGA
ACCGCGAGGCAGCCGAGGCCCTGGGTGCCGCCAAGAAGCTGCAGCCTGCACAGACAGCCGCCAAGAACCT
CATCATCTTCCTGGGCGATGGGATGGGGGTGTCTACGGTGACAGCTGCCAGGATCCTAAAAGGGCAGAAG
AAGGACAAACTGGGGCCTGAGATACCCCTGGCCATGGACCGCTTCCCATATGTGGCTCTGTCCAAGACAT
ACAATGTAGACAAACATGTGCCAGACAGTGGAGCCACAGCCACGGCCTACCTGTGCGGGGTCAAGGGCAA
CTTCCAGACCATTGGCTTGAGTGCAGCCGCCCGCTTTAACCAGTGCAACACGACACGCGGCAACGAGGTC
ATCTCCGTGATGAATCGGGCCAAGAAAGCAGGGAAGTCAGTGGGAGTGGTAACCACCACACGAGTGCAGC
ACGCCTCGCCAGCCGGCACCTACGCCCACACGGTGAACCGCAACTGGTACTCGGACGCCGACGTGCCTGC
CTCGGCCCGCCAGGAGGGGTGCCAGGACATCGCTACGCAGCTCATCTCCAACATGGACATTGACGTGATC
CTAGGTGGAGGCCGAAAGTACATGTTTCGCATGGGAACCCCAGACCCTGAGTACCCAGATGACTACAGCC
AAGGTGGGACCAGGCTGGACGGGAAGAATCTGGTGCAGGAATGGCTGGCGAAGCGCCAGGGTGCCCGGTA
TGTGTGGAACCGCACTGAGCTCATGCAGGCTTCCCTGGACCCGTCTGTGACCCATCTCATGGGTCTCTTT
GAGCCTGGAGACATGAAATACGAGATCCACCGAGACTCCACACTGGACCCCTCCCTGATGGAGATGACAG
AGGCTGCCCTGCGCCTGCTGAGCAGGAACCCCCGCGGCTTCTTCCTCTTCGTGGAGGGTGGTCGCATCGA
CCATGGTCATCATGAAAGCAGGGCTTACCGGGCACTGACTGAGACGATCATGTTCGACGACGCCATTGAG
AGGGCGGGCCAGCTCACCAGCGAGGAGGACACGCTGAGCCTCGTCACTGCCGACCACTCCCACGTCTTCT
CCTTCGGAGGCTACCCCCTGCGAGGGAGCTCCATCTTCGGGCTGGCCCCTGGCAAGGCCCGGGACAGGAA
GGCCTACACGGTCCTCCTATACGGAAACGGTCCAGGCTATGTGCTCAAGGACGGCGCCCGGCCGGATGTT
ACCGAGAGCGAGAGCGGGAGCCCCGAGTATCGGCAGCAGTCAGCAGTGCCCCTGGACGAAGAGACCCACG
CAGGCGAGGACGTGGCGGTGTTCGCGCGCGGCCCGCAGGCGCACCTGGTTCACGGCGTGCAGGAGCAGAC
CTTCATAGCGCACGTCATGGCCTTCGCCGCCTGCCTGGAGCCCTACACCGCCTGCGACCTGGCGCCCCCC
GCCGGCACCACCGACGCCGCGCACCCGGGTTCTAGAGGAAGCACCTCCGGCGATAACGATTACAAGGATG
ATGATGATAAGGCCAGCGGCACCGGTCATCATCACCATCACCATTGAGTTTAAACCCGCTGATCAGCCTC
GACTGTGCCTTCTAAGGCCTGAGCTCGCTGATCAGCCTCGATCGAGGATCCAGACATGATAAGATACATT
GATGAGTTTGGACAAACCACAACTAGAATGCAGTGAAAAAAATGCTTTATTTGTGAAATTTGTGATGCTA
TTGCTTTATTTGTAACCATTATAAGCTGCAATAAACAAGTTAACAACAACAATTGCATTCATTTTATGTT
TCAGGTTCAGGGGGAGGTGTGGGAGGTTTTTTAAAGCAAGTAAAACCTCTACAAATGTGGTATGGCTGAT
TATGATCAGTCGACCTGCAGGCATGCAAGCTTGGCGTAATCATGGTCATAGCTGTTTCCTGTGTGAAATT
GTTATCCGCTCACAATTCCACACAACATACGAGCCGGAAGCATAAAGTGTAAAGCCTGGGGTGCCTAATG
AGTGAGCTAACTCACATTAATTGCGTTGCGCTCACTGCCCGCTTTCCAGTCGGGAAACCTGTCGTGCCAG
CTGCATTAATGAATCGGCCAACGCGCGGGGAGAGGCGGTTTGCGTATTGGGCGCTCTTCCGCTTCCTCGC
TCACTGACTCGCTGCGCTCGGTCGTTCGGCTGCGGCGAGCGGTATCAGCTCACTCAAAGGCGGTAATACG
GTTATCCACAGAATCAGGGGATAACGCAGGAAAGAACATGTGAGCAAAAGGCCAGCAAAAGGCCAGGAAC
CGTAAAAAGGCCGCGTTGCTGGCGTTTTTCCATAGGCTCCGCCCCCCTGACGAGCATCACAAAAATCGAC
GCTCAAGTCAGAGGTGGCGAAACCCGACAGGACTATAAAGATACCAGGCGTTTCCCCCTGGAAGCTCCCT
CGTGCGCTCTCCTGTTCCGACCCTGCCGCTTACCGGATACCTGTCCGCCTTTCTCCCTTCGGGAAGCGTG
GCGCTTTCTCATAGCTCACGCTGTAGGTATCTCAGTTCGGTGTAGGTCGTTCGCTCCAAGCTGGGCTGTG
TGCACGAACCCCCCGTTCAGCCCGACCGCTGCGCCTTATCCGGTAACTATCGTCTTGAGTCCAACCCGGT
AAGACACGACTTATCGCCACTGGCAGCAGCCACTGGTAACAGGATTAGCAGAGCGAGGTATGTAGGCGGT
GCTACAGAGTTCTTGAAGTGGTGGCCTAACTACGGCTACACTAGAAGAACAGTATTTGGTATCTGCGCTC
TGCTGAAGCCAGTTACCTTCGGAAAAAGAGTTGGTAGCTCTTGATCCGGCAAACAAACCACCGCTGGTAG
CGGTGGTTTTTTTGTTTGCAAGCAGCAGATTACGCGCAGAAAAAAAGGATCTCAAGAAGATCCTTTGATC
TTTTCTACGGGGTCTGACGCTCAGTGGAACGAAAACTCACGTTAAGGGATTTTGGTCATGAGATTATCAA
AAAGGATCTTCACCTAGATCCTTTTAAATTAAAAATGAAGTTTTAAATCAATCTAAAGTATATATGAGTA
AACTTGGTCTGACAGTTACCAATGCTTAATCAGTGAGGCACCTATCTCAGCGATCTGTCTATTTCGTTCA
TCCATAGTTGCCTGACTCCCCGTCGTGTAGATAACTACGATACGGGAGGGCTTACCATCTGGCCCCAGTG
CTGCAATGATACCGCGAGACCCACGCTCACCGGCTCCAGATTTATCAGCAATAAACCAGCCAGCCGGAAG
GGCCGAGCGCAGAAGTGGTCCTGCAACTTTATCCGCCTCCATCCAGTCTATTAATTGTTGCCGGGAAGCT
AGAGTAAGTAGTTCGCCAGTTAATAGTTTGCGCAACGTTGTTGCCATTGCTACAGGCATCGTGGTGTCAC
GCTCGTCGTTTGGTATGGCTTCATTCAGCTCCGGTTCCCAACGATCAAGGCGAGTTACATGATCCCCCAT
GTTGTGCAAAAAAGCGGTTAGCTCCTTCGGTCCTCCGATCGTTGTCAGAAGTAAGTTGGCCGCAGTGTTA
TCACTCATGGTTATGGCAGCACTGCATAATTCTCTTACTGTCATGCCATCCGTAAGATGCTTTTCTGTGA
CTGGTGAGTACTCAACCAAGTCATTCTGAGAATAGTGTATGCGGCGACCGAGTTGCTCTTGCCCGGCGTC
AATACGGGATAATACCGCGCCACATAGCAGAACTTTAAAAGTGCTCATCATTGGAAAACGTTCTTCGGGG
CGAAAACTCTCAAGGATCTTACCGCTGTTGAGATCCAGTTCGATGTAACCCACTCGTGCACCCAACTGAT
CTTCAGCATCTTTTACTTTCACCAGCGTTTCTGGGTGAGCAAAAACAGGAAGGCAAAATGCCGCAAAAAA
GGGAATAAGGGCGACACGGAAATGTTGAATACTCATACTCTTCCTTTTTCAATATTATTGAAGCATTTAT
CAGGGTTATTGTCTCATGAGCGGATACATATTTGAATGTATTTAGAAAAATAAACAAATAGGGGTTCCGC
GCACATTTCCCCGAAAAGTGCCACCTGACGTCTAAGAAACCATTATTATCATGACATTAACCTATAAAAA
TAGGCGTATCACGAGGCCCTTTCGTCTCGCGCGTTTCGGTGATGACGGTGAAAACCTCTGACACATGCAG
CTCCCGGAGACGGTCACAGCTTGTCTGTAAGCGGATGCCGGGAGCAGACAAGCCCGTCAGGGCGCGTCAG
CGGGTGTTGGCGGGTGTCGGGGCTGGCTTAACTATGCGGCATCAGAGCAGATTGTACTGAGAGTGCACCA
TATGCGGTGTGAAATACCGCACAGATGCGTAAGGAGAAAATACCGCATCAGGCGCCATTCGCCATTCAGG
CTGCGCAACTGTTGGGAAGGGCGATCGGTGCGGGCCTCTTCGCTATTACGCCAGCTGGCGAAAGGGGGAT
GTGCTGCAAGGCGATTAAGTTGGGTAACGCCAGGGTTTTCCCAGTCACGACGTT
